>Addgene plasmid #68497 | hCas9-VPR | depositor full sequence | sequence record 120555 | hCas9-VPR sequence 11319 bps
GTTAGGCGTTTTGCGCTGCTTCGCGATGTACGGGCCAGATATACGCGTTGACATTGATTATTGACTAGTT
ATTAATAGTAATCAATTACGGGGTCATTAGTTCATAGCCCATATATGGAGTTCCGCGTTACATAACTTAC
GGTAAATGGCCCGCCTGGCTGACCGCCCAACGACCCCCGCCCATTGACGTCAATAATGACGTATGTTCCC
ATAGTAACGCCAATAGGGACTTTCCATTGACGTCAATGGGTGGAGTATTTACGGTAAACTGCCCACTTGG
CAGTACATCAAGTGTATCATATGCCAAGTACGCCCCCTATTGACGTCAATGACGGTAAATGGCCCGCCTG
GCATTATGCCCAGTACATGACCTTATGGGACTTTCCTACTTGGCAGTACATCTACGTATTAGTCATCGCT
ATTACCATGGTGATGCGGTTTTGGCAGTACATCAATGGGCGTGGATAGCGGTTTGACTCACGGGGATTTC
CAAGTCTCCACCCCATTGACGTCAATGGGAGTTTGTTTTGGCACCAAAATCAACGGGACTTTCCAAAATG
TCGTAACAACTCCGCCCCATTGACGCAAATGGGCGGTAGGCGTGTACGGTGGGAGGTCTATATAAGCAGA
GCTCGTTTAGTGAACCGTCAGATCGCCTGGAGACGCCATCCACGCTGTTTTGACCTCCATAGAAGACACC
GGGACCGATCCAGCCTCCGGACTCTAGAGGATCGAACCCTTGCCACCATGGACAAGAAGTACTCCATTGG
GCTCGATATCGGCACAAACAGCGTCGGCTGGGCCGTCATTACGGACGAGTACAAGGTGCCGAGCAAAAAA
TTCAAAGTTCTGGGCAATACCGATCGCCACAGCATAAAGAAGAACCTCATTGGCGCCCTCCTGTTCGACT
CCGGGGAGACGGCCGAAGCCACGCGGCTCAAAAGAACAGCACGGCGCAGATATACCCGCAGAAAGAATCG
GATCTGCTACCTGCAGGAGATCTTTAGTAATGAGATGGCTAAGGTGGATGACTCTTTCTTCCATAGGCTG
GAGGAGTCCTTTTTGGTGGAGGAGGATAAAAAGCACGAGCGCCACCCAATCTTTGGCAATATCGTGGACG
AGGTGGCGTACCATGAAAAGTACCCAACCATATATCATCTGAGGAAGAAGCTTGTAGACAGTACTGATAA
GGCTGACTTGCGGTTGATCTATCTCGCGCTGGCGCATATGATCAAATTTCGGGGACACTTCCTCATCGAG
GGGGACCTGAACCCAGACAACAGCGATGTCGACAAACTCTTTATCCAACTGGTTCAGACTTACAATCAGC
TTTTCGAAGAGAACCCGATCAACGCATCCGGAGTTGACGCCAAAGCAATCCTGAGCGCTAGGCTGTCCAA
ATCCCGGCGGCTCGAAAACCTCATCGCACAGCTCCCTGGGGAGAAGAAGAACGGCCTGTTTGGTAATCTT
ATCGCCCTGTCACTCGGGCTGACCCCCAACTTTAAATCTAACTTCGACCTGGCCGAAGATGCCAAGCTTC
AACTGAGCAAAGACACCTACGATGATGATCTCGACAATCTGCTGGCCCAGATCGGCGACCAGTACGCAGA
CCTTTTTTTGGCGGCAAAGAACCTGTCAGACGCCATTCTGCTGAGTGATATTCTGCGAGTGAACACGGAG
ATCACCAAAGCTCCGCTGAGCGCTAGTATGATCAAGCGCTATGATGAGCACCACCAAGACTTGACTTTGC
TGAAGGCCCTTGTCAGACAGCAACTGCCTGAGAAGTACAAGGAAATTTTCTTCGATCAGTCTAAAAATGG
CTACGCCGGATACATTGACGGCGGAGCAAGCCAGGAGGAATTTTACAAATTTATTAAGCCCATCTTGGAA
AAAATGGACGGCACCGAGGAGCTGCTGGTAAAGCTTAACAGAGAAGATCTGTTGCGCAAACAGCGCACTT
TCGACAATGGAAGCATCCCCCACCAGATTCACCTGGGCGAACTGCACGCTATCCTCAGGCGGCAAGAGGA
TTTCTACCCCTTTTTGAAAGATAACAGGGAAAAGATTGAGAAAATCCTCACATTTCGGATACCCTACTAT
GTAGGCCCCCTCGCCCGGGGAAATTCCAGATTCGCGTGGATGACTCGCAAATCAGAAGAGACCATCACTC
CCTGGAACTTCGAGGAAGTCGTGGATAAGGGGGCCTCTGCCCAGTCCTTCATCGAAAGGATGACTAACTT
TGATAAAAATCTGCCTAACGAAAAGGTGCTTCCTAAACACTCTCTGCTGTACGAGTACTTCACAGTTTAT
AACGAGCTCACCAAGGTCAAATACGTCACAGAAGGGATGAGAAAGCCAGCATTCCTGTCTGGAGAGCAGA
AGAAAGCTATCGTGGACCTCCTCTTCAAGACGAACCGGAAAGTTACCGTGAAACAGCTCAAAGAAGACTA
TTTCAAAAAGATTGAATGTTTCGACTCTGTTGAAATCAGCGGAGTGGAGGATCGCTTCAACGCATCCCTG
GGAACGTATCACGATCTCCTGAAAATCATTAAAGACAAGGACTTCCTGGACAATGAGGAGAACGAGGACA
TTCTTGAGGACATTGTCCTCACCCTTACGTTGTTTGAAGATAGGGAGATGATTGAAGAACGCTTGAAAAC
TTACGCTCATCTCTTCGACGACAAAGTCATGAAACAGCTCAAGAGGCGCCGATATACAGGATGGGGGCGG
CTGTCAAGAAAACTGATCAATGGGATCCGAGACAAGCAGAGTGGAAAGACAATCCTGGATTTTCTTAAGT
CCGATGGATTTGCCAACCGGAACTTCATGCAGTTGATCCATGATGACTCTCTCACCTTTAAGGAGGACAT
CCAGAAAGCACAAGTTTCTGGCCAGGGGGACAGTCTTCACGAGCACATCGCTAATCTTGCAGGTAGCCCA
GCTATCAAAAAGGGAATACTGCAGACCGTTAAGGTCGTGGATGAACTCGTCAAAGTAATGGGAAGGCATA
AGCCCGAGAATATCGTTATCGAGATGGCCCGAGAGAACCAAACTACCCAGAAGGGACAGAAGAACAGTAG
GGAAAGGATGAAGAGGATTGAAGAGGGTATAAAAGAACTGGGGTCCCAAATCCTTAAGGAACACCCAGTT
GAAAACACCCAGCTTCAGAATGAGAAGCTCTACCTGTACTACCTGCAGAACGGCAGGGACATGTACGTGG
ATCAGGAACTGGACATCAATCGGCTCTCCGACTACGACGTGGATCATATCGTGCCCCAGTCTTTTCTCAA
AGATGATTCTATTGATAATAAAGTGTTGACAAGATCCGATAAAAATAGAGGGAAGAGTGATAACGTCCCC
TCAGAAGAAGTTGTCAAGAAAATGAAAAATTATTGGCGGCAGCTGCTGAACGCCAAACTGATCACACAAC
GGAAGTTCGATAATCTGACTAAGGCTGAACGAGGTGGCCTGTCTGAGTTGGATAAAGCCGGCTTCATCAA
AAGGCAGCTTGTTGAGACACGCCAGATCACCAAGCACGTGGCCCAAATTCTCGATTCACGCATGAACACC
AAGTACGATGAAAATGACAAACTGATTCGAGAGGTGAAAGTTATTACTCTGAAGTCTAAGCTGGTCTCAG
ATTTCAGAAAGGACTTTCAGTTTTATAAGGTGAGAGAGATCAACAATTACCACCATGCGCATGATGCCTA
CCTGAATGCAGTGGTAGGCACTGCACTTATCAAAAAATATCCCAAGCTTGAATCTGAATTTGTTTACGGA
GACTATAAAGTGTACGATGTTAGGAAAATGATCGCAAAGTCTGAGCAGGAAATAGGCAAGGCCACCGCTA
AGTACTTCTTTTACAGCAATATTATGAATTTTTTCAAGACCGAGATTACACTGGCCAATGGAGAGATTCG
GAAGCGACCACTTATCGAAACAAACGGAGAAACAGGAGAAATCGTGTGGGACAAGGGTAGGGATTTCGCG
ACAGTCCGGAAGGTCCTGTCCATGCCGCAGGTGAACATCGTTAAAAAGACCGAAGTACAGACCGGAGGCT
TCTCCAAGGAAAGTATCCTCCCGAAAAGGAACAGCGACAAGCTGATCGCACGCAAAAAAGATTGGGACCC
CAAGAAATACGGCGGATTCGATTCTCCTACAGTCGCTTACAGTGTACTGGTTGTGGCCAAAGTGGAGAAA
GGGAAGTCTAAAAAACTCAAAAGCGTCAAGGAACTGCTGGGCATCACAATCATGGAGCGATCAAGCTTCG
AAAAAAACCCCATCGACTTTCTCGAGGCGAAAGGATATAAAGAGGTCAAAAAAGACCTCATCATTAAGCT
TCCCAAGTACTCTCTCTTTGAGCTTGAAAACGGCCGGAAACGAATGCTCGCTAGTGCGGGCGAGCTGCAG
AAAGGTAACGAGCTGGCACTGCCCTCTAAATACGTTAATTTCTTGTATCTGGCCAGCCACTATGAAAAGC
TCAAAGGGTCTCCCGAAGATAATGAGCAGAAGCAGCTGTTCGTGGAACAACACAAACACTACCTTGATGA
GATCATCGAGCAAATAAGCGAATTCTCCAAAAGAGTGATCCTCGCCGACGCTAACCTCGATAAGGTGCTT
TCTGCTTACAATAAGCACAGGGATAAGCCCATCAGGGAGCAGGCAGAAAACATTATCCACTTGTTTACTC
TGACCAACTTGGGCGCGCCTGCAGCCTTCAAGTACTTCGACACCACCATAGACAGAAAGCGGTACACCTC
TACAAAGGAGGTCCTGGACGCCACACTGATTCATCAGTCAATTACGGGGCTCTATGAAACAAGAATCGAC
CTCTCTCAGCTCGGTGGAGACAGCAGGGCTGACCCCAAGAAGAAGAGGAAGGTGTCGCCAGGGATCCGTC
GACTTGACGCGTTAATATCAACAAGTTTGTACAAAAAAGCAGGCTACAAAGAGGCCAGCGGTTCCGGACG
GGCTGACGCATTGGACGATTTTGATCTGGATATGCTGGGAAGTGACGCCCTCGATGATTTTGACCTTGAC
ATGCTTGGTTCGGATGCCCTTGATGACTTTGACCTCGACATGCTCGGCAGTGACGCCCTTGATGATTTCG
ACCTGGACATGCTGATTAACTCTAGAAGTTCCGGATCTCCGAAAAAGAAACGCAAAGTTGGTAGCCAGTA
CCTGCCCGACACCGACGACCGGCACCGGATCGAGGAAAAGCGGAAGCGGACCTACGAGACATTCAAGAGC
ATCATGAAGAAGTCCCCCTTCAGCGGCCCCACCGACCCTAGACCTCCACCTAGAAGAATCGCCGTGCCCA
GCAGATCCAGCGCCAGCGTGCCAAAACCTGCCCCCCAGCCTTACCCCTTCACCAGCAGCCTGAGCACCAT
CAACTACGACGAGTTCCCTACCATGGTGTTCCCCAGCGGCCAGATCTCTCAGGCCTCTGCTCTGGCTCCA
GCCCCTCCTCAGGTGCTGCCTCAGGCTCCTGCTCCTGCACCAGCTCCAGCCATGGTGTCTGCACTGGCTC
AGGCACCAGCACCCGTGCCTGTGCTGGCTCCTGGACCTCCACAGGCTGTGGCTCCACCAGCCCCTAAACC
TACACAGGCCGGCGAGGGCACACTGTCTGAAGCTCTGCTGCAGCTGCAGTTCGACGACGAGGATCTGGGA
GCCCTGCTGGGAAACAGCACCGATCCTGCCGTGTTCACCGACCTGGCCAGCGTGGACAACAGCGAGTTCC
AGCAGCTGCTGAACCAGGGCATCCCTGTGGCCCCTCACACCACCGAGCCCATGCTGATGGAATACCCCGA
GGCCATCACCCGGCTCGTGACAGGCGCTCAGAGGCCTCCTGATCCAGCTCCTGCCCCTCTGGGAGCACCA
GGCCTGCCTAATGGACTGCTGTCTGGCGACGAGGACTTCAGCTCTATCGCCGATATGGATTTCTCAGCCT
TGCTGGGCTCTGGCAGCGGCAGCCGGGATTCCAGGGAAGGGATGTTTTTGCCGAAGCCTGAGGCCGGCTC
CGCTATTAGTGACGTGTTTGAGGGCCGCGAGGTGTGCCAGCCAAAACGAATCCGGCCATTTCATCCTCCA
GGAAGTCCATGGGCCAACCGCCCACTCCCCGCCAGCCTCGCACCAACACCAACCGGTCCAGTACATGAGC
CAGTCGGGTCACTGACCCCGGCACCAGTCCCTCAGCCACTGGATCCAGCGCCCGCAGTGACTCCCGAGGC
CAGTCACCTGTTGGAGGATCCCGATGAAGAGACGAGCCAGGCTGTCAAAGCCCTTCGGGAGATGGCCGAT
ACTGTGATTCCCCAGAAGGAAGAGGCTGCAATCTGTGGCCAAATGGACCTTTCCCATCCGCCCCCAAGGG
GCCATCTGGATGAGCTGACAACCACACTTGAGTCCATGACCGAGGATCTGAACCTGGACTCACCCCTGAC
CCCGGAATTGAACGAGATTCTGGATACCTTCCTGAACGACGAGTGCCTCTTGCATGCCATGCATATCAGC
ACAGGACTGTCCATCTTCGACACATCTCTGTTTTGAAACCCAGCTTTCTTGTACAAAGTGGTTGATATCA
TCTAGAGCGGCCGCAGGTACCTGAATAACTAAGGCCGCTTCCCTTTAGTGAGGGTTAATGCTTCGAGCAG
ACAAAGGGTTCGATCCCTACCGGTTAGTAATGAGTTTAAACGGGGGAGGCTAACTGAAACACGGAAGGAG
ACAATACCGGAAGGAACCCGCGCTATGACGGCAATAAAAAGACAGAATAAAACGCACGGGTGTTGGGTCG
TTTGTTCATAAACGCGGGGTTCGGTCCCAGGGCTGGCACTCTGTCGATACCCCACCGAGACCCCATTGGG
GCCAATACGCCCGCGTTTCTTCCTTTTCCCCACCCCACCCCCCAAGTTCGGGTGAAGGCCCAGGGCTCGC
AGCCAACGTCGGGGCGGCAGGCCCTGCCATAGCAGATCTGCGCAGCTGGGGCTCTAGGGGGTATCCCC
[124 nt withheld, positions 6999-7122]
C
[32 nt withheld, positions 7124-7155]
CA
[57 nt withheld, positions 7158-7214]
A
[49 nt withheld, positions 7216-7264]
CCTTTGACGTTGGAGTCCACGTTCTTT
[37 nt withheld, positions 7292-7328]
ACCCTATCTCGGTCTATTCTTTTGATTTATAAGGGATTTTGGGGATTTCGGCCTATTGGTTAAAAAATGA
GCTGATTTAACAAAAATTTAACGCGAATTAATTCTGTGGAATGTGTGTCAGTTAGGGTGTGGAAAGTCCC
CAGGCTCCCCAGCAGGCAGAAGTATGCAAAGCATGCATCTCAATTAGTCAGCAACCAGGTGTGGAAAGTC
CCCAGGCTCCCCAGCAGGCAGAAGTATGCAAAGCATGCATCTCAATTAGTCAGCAACCATAGTCCCGCCC
CTAACTCCGCCCATCCCGCCCCTAACTCCGCCCAGTTCCGCCCATTCTCCGCCCCATGGCTGACTAATTT
TTTTTATTTATGCAGAGGCCGAGGCCGCCTCTGCCTCTGAGCTATTCCAGAAGTAGTGAGGAGGCTTTTT
TGGAGGCCTAGGCTTTTGCAAAAAGCTCCCGGGAGCTTGTATATCCATTTTCGGATCTGATCAAGAGACA
GGATGAGGATCGTTTCGCATGATTGAACAAGATGGATTGCACGCAGGTTCTCCGGCCGCTTGGGTGGAGA
GGCTATTCGGCTATGACTGGGCACAACAGACAATCGGCTGCTCTGATGCCGCCGTGTTCCGGCTGTCAGC
GCAGGGGCGCCCGGTTCTTTTTGTCAAGACCGACCTGTCCGGTGCCCTGAATGAACTGCAGGACGAGGCA
GCGCGGCTATCGTGGCTGGCCACGACGGGCGTTCCTTGCGCAGCTGTGCTCGACGTTGTCACTGAAGCGG
GAAGGGACTGGCTGCTATTGGGCGAAGTGCCGGGGCAGGATCTCCTGTCATCTCACCTTGCTCCTGCCGA
GAAAGTATCCATCATGGCTGATGCAATGCGGCGGCTGCATACGCTTGATCCGGCTACCTGCCCATTCGAC
CACCAAGCGAAACATCGCATCGAGCGAGCACGTACTCGGATGGAAGCCGGTCTTGTCGATCAGGATGATC
TGGACGAAGAGCATCAGGGGCTCGCGCCAGCCGAACTGTTCGCCAGGCTCAAGGCGCGCATGCCCGACGG
CGAGGATCTCGTCGTGACCCATGGCGATGCCTGCTTGCCGAATATCATGGTGGAAAATGGCCGCTTTTCT
GGATTCATCGACTGTGGCCGGCTGGGTGTGGCGGACCGCTATCAGGACATAGCGTTGGCTACCCGTGATA
TTGCTGAAGAGCTTGGCGGCGAATGGGCTGACCGCTTCCTCGTGCTTTACGGTATCGCCGCTCCCGATTC
GCAGCGCATCGCCTTCTATCGCCTTCTTGACGAGTTCTTCTGAGCGGGACTCTGGGGTTCGCGAAATGAC
CGACCAAGCGACGCCCAACCTGCCATCACGAGATTTCGATTCCACCGCCGCCTTCTATGAAAGGTTGGGC
TTCGGAATCGTTTTCCGGGACGCCGGCTGGATGATCCTCCAGCGCGGGGATCTCATGCTGGAGTTCTTCG
CCCACCCCAACTTGTTTATTGCAGCTTATAATGGTTACAAATAAAGCAATAGCATCACAAATTTCACAAA
TAAAGCATTTTTTTCACTGCATTCTAGTTGTGGTTTGTCCAAACTCATCAATGTATCTTATCATGTCTGT
ATACCGTCGACCTCTAGCTAGAGCTTGGCGTAATCATGGTCATAGCTGTTTCCTGTGTGAAATTGTTATC
CGCTCACAATTCCACACAACATACGAGCCGGAAGCATAAAGTGTAAAGCCTGGGGTGCCTAATGAGTGAG
CTAACTCACATTAATTGCGTTGCGCTCACTGCCCGCTTTCCAGTCGGGAAACCTGTCGTGCCAGCTGCAT
TAATGAATCGGCCAACGCGCGGGGAGAGGCGGTTTGCGTATTGGGCGCTCTTCCGCTTCCTCGCTCACTG
ACTCGCTGCGCTCGGTCGTTCGGCTGCGGCGAGCGGTATCAGCTCACTCAAAGGCGGTAATACGGTTATC
CACAGAATCAGGGGATAACGCAGGAAAGAACATGTGAGCAAAAGGCCAGCAAAAGGCCAGGAACCGTAAA
AAGGCCGCGTTGCTGGCGTTTTTCCATAGGCTCCGCCCCCCTGACGAGCATCACAAAAATCGACGCTCAA
GTCAGAGGTGGCGAAACCCGACAGGACTATAAAGATACCAGGCGTTTCCCCCTGGAAGCTCCCTCGTGCG
CTCTCCTGTTCCGACCCTGCCGCTTACCGGATACCTGTCCGCCTTTCTCCCTTCGGGAAGCGTGGCGCTT
TCTCAATGCTCACGCTGTAGGTATCTCAGTTCGGTGTAGGTCGTTCGCTCCAAGCTGGGCTGTGTGCACG
AACCCCCCGTTCAGCCCGACCGCTGCGCCTTATCCGGTAACTATCGTCTTGAGTCCAACCCGGTAAGACA
CGACTTATCGCCACTGGCAGCAGCCACTGGTAACAGGATTAGCAGAGCGAGGTATGTAGGCGGTGCTACA
GAGTTCTTGAAGTGGTGGCCTAACTACGGCTACACTAGAAGGACAGTATTTGGTATCTGCGCTCTGCTGA
AGCCAGTTACCTTCGGAAAAAGAGTTGGTAGCTCTTGATCCGGCAAACAAACCACCGCTGGTAGCGGTGG
TTTTTTTGTTTGCAAGCAGCAGATTACGCGCAGAAAAAAAGGATCTCAAGAAGATCCTTTGATCTTTTCT
ACGGGGTCTGACGCTCAGTGGAACGAAAACTCACGTTAAGGGATTTTGGTCATGAGATTATCAAAAAGGA
TCTTCACCTAGATCCTTTTAAATTAAAAATGAAGTTTTAAATCAATCTAAAGTATATATGAGTAAACTTG
GTCTGACAGTTACCAATGCTTAATCAGTGAGGCACCTATCTCAGCGATCTGTCTATTTCGTTCATCCATA
GTTGCCTGACTCCCCGTCGTGTAGATAACTACGATACGGGAGGGCTTACCATCTGGCCCCAGTGCTGCAA
TGATACCGCGAGACCCACGCTCACCGGCTCCAGATTTATCAGCAATAAACCAGCCAGCCGGAAGGGCCGA
GCGCAGAAGTGGTCCTGCAACTTTATCCGCCTCCATCCAGTCTATTAATTGTTGCCGGGAAGCTAGAGTA
AGTAGTTCGCCAGTTAATAGTTTGCGCAACGTTGTTGCCATTGCTACAGGCATCGTGGTGTCACGCTCGT
CGTTTGGTATGGCTTCATTCAGCTCCGGTTCCCAACGATCAAGGCGAGTTACATGATCCCCCATGTTGTG
CAAAAAAGCGGTTAGCTCCTTCGGTCCTCCGATCGTTGTCAGAAGTAAGTTGGCCGCAGTGTTATCACTC
ATGGTTATGGCAGCACTGCATAATTCTCTTACTGTCATGCCATCCGTAAGATGCTTTTCTGTGACTGGTG
AGTACTCAACCAAGTCATTCTGAGAATAGTGTATGCGGCGACCGAGTTGCTCTTGCCCGGCGTCAATACG
GGATAATACCGCGCCACATAGCAGAACTTTAAAAGTGCTCATCATTGGAAAACGTTCTTCGGGGCGAAAA
CTCTCAAGGATCTTACCGCTGTTGAGATCCAGTTCGATGTAACCCACTCGTGCACCCAACTGATCTTCAG
CATCTTTTACTTTCACCAGCGTTTCTGGGTGAGCAAAAACAGGAAGGCAAAATGCCGCAAAAAAGGGAAT
AAGGGCGACACGGAAATGTTGAATACTCATACTCTTCCTTTTTCAATATTATTGAAGCATTTATCAGGGT
TATTGTCTCATGAGCGGATACATATTTGAATGTATTTAGAAAAATAAACAAATAGGGGTTCCGCGCACAT
TTCCCCGAAAAGTGCCACCTGACGTCGACGGATCGGGAGATCTCCCGATCCCCTATGGTCGACTCTCAGT
ACAATCTGCTCTGATGCCGCATAGTTAAGCCAGTATCTGCTCCCTGCTTGTGTGTTGGAGGTCGCTGAGT
AGTGCGCGAGCAAAATTTAAGCTACAACAAGGCAAGGCTTGACCGACAATTGCATGAAGAATCTGCTTAG
G
Features (pLannotate 1.2.2; 22 found; start..end, strand, type, name):
     50..429     +  enhancer       CMV enhancer: human cytomegalovirus immediate early enhancer
    430..633     +  promoter       CMV promoter: human cytomegalovirus (CMV) immediate early promoter
    748..4851    +  CDS            cas9: CAS9_STRP1 - Also known as csn1 From Streptococcus pyogenes serotype M1.
   4921..4945    +  protein_bind   attB1: mutant version of attB; recombination site for the Gateway® BP reaction BP Clonase™
   5176..5955    +  CDS            RELA (fragment): TF65_HUMAN - Also known as NFKB3. Experimental evidence at protein level: Swiss-Prot protein existence level 1. NF-kappa-B is a pleiotropic transcription factor present in almost all cell types and is the endpoint of a series of signal transduction events that are initiated by a vast array of stimuli related to many biological processes such as inflammation, immunity, differentiation, cell growth, tumorigenesis and apoptosis. NF-kappa-B is a homo- or heterodimeric complex formed by the Rel-like domain- containing proteins RELA/p65, RELB, NFKB1/p105, NFKB1/p50, REL and NFKB2/p52. The heterodime
   5974..6543    +  CDS            Rta AD: transcriptional activation domain from the human herpesvirus 4 (Epstein-Barr virus) replication and transcription activator Rta/BRLF1 (Hardwick et al., 1992; Chavez et al., 2015)
   6548..6572    -  protein_bind   attB2: mutant version of attB; recombination site for the Gateway® BP reaction BP Clonase™
   6622..6639    -  promoter       T3 promoter (fragment): promoter for bacteriophage T3 RNA polymerase
   6749..6797    +  polyA_signal   HSV TK poly(A) signal: herpes simplex virus thymidine kinase polyadenylation signal (Cole and Stacy, 1985)
   6999..7427    +  rep_origin     f1 ori (sequence partly withheld): f1 bacteriophage origin of replication; arrow indicates direction of (+) strand synthesis
   7441..7770    +  promoter       SV40 promoter: SV40 enhancer and early promoter
   7837..8628    +  CDS            neo: KKA2_KLEPN - Also known as kan, nptII. Experimental evidence at protein level: Swiss-Prot protein existence level 1. Resistance to kanamycin, neomycin, paromomycin, ribostamycin, butirosin and gentamicin B. From Klebsiella pneumoniae.
   8654..8812    +  CDS            ble (fragment): BLE_KLEPN - Experimental evidence at protein level: Swiss-Prot protein existence level 1. Binding protein with a strong affinity to the bleomycin family of antibiotics. Binds to CL990; an antimitotic-antibiotic compound. From Klebsiella pneumoniae.
   8807..8928    +  polyA_signal   SV40 poly(A) signal: SV40 polyadenylation signal
   8999..9021    -  protein_bind   lac operator (fragment): The lac repressor binds to the lac operator to inhibit transcription in E. coli. This inhibition can be relieved by adding lactose or isopropyl-β-D-thiogalactopyranoside (IPTG). lac repressor encoded by lacI
   9025..9055    -  promoter       lac promoter: promoter for the E. coli lac operon
   9070..9091    -  protein_bind   CAP binding site: CAP binding activates transcription in the presence of cAMP. E. coli catabolite activator protein
   9104..9196    -  CDS            lacI (fragment): lac repressor; lacI; The lac repressor binds to the lac operator to inhibit transcription in E. coli. This inhibition can be relieved by adding lactose or isopropyl-β-D-thiogalactopyranoside (IPTG).
   9379..9967    -  rep_origin     ori: high-copy-number ColE1/pMB1/pBR322/pUC origin of replication
  10138..10998   -  CDS            AmpR: β-lactamase; bla; confers resistance to ampicillin, carbenicillin, and related antibiotics
  10999..11103   -  promoter       AmpR promoter: bla
  11170..11214   -  misc_feature   bom (fragment): basis of mobility region from pBR322
