[The description below was written by a language model from this plasmid's Addgene catalogue record and pLannotate feature annotations shown in this document.]
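Description:
hCas9-VPR is an 11.3 kb mammalian expression plasmid built on the hCas9 backbone that encodes a nuclease-competent Streptococcus pyogenes Cas9 fused at its C terminus to the tripartite transcriptional activator VPR. It is maintained in E. coli at high copy through a ColE1/pUC-type origin and selected with ampicillin via the β-lactamase gene. An f1 origin and remnants of lac regulatory sequence and a pBR322 bom fragment are also present in the backbone. For selection in mammalian cells, the plasmid carries an SV40 enhancer/early promoter driving the neomycin/kanamycin phosphotransferase gene, followed by a bleomycin-resistance fragment and an SV40 polyadenylation signal.

The payload is a roughly 5.8 kb synthetic open reading frame expressed from the human CMV immediate-early enhancer and promoter and terminated by the HSV thymidine kinase polyadenylation signal. The Cas9 coding sequence is followed by an attB1 site, the activator module and an attB2 site, consistent with the recorded Gateway cloning of the VPR portion. Within this module the annotation identifies a fragment of human RELA (p65) and the activation domain of Epstein-Barr virus Rta. The VP64 component that conventionally completes VPR is not separately annotated, though an unannotated stretch lies between attB1 and the p65 fragment.

Unlike the usual dCas9-VPR activators, this Cas9 retains catalytic activity. The associated publication concerns guide RNA engineering for genome editing, activation and repression, which suggests that the fusion is meant to perform either DNA cleavage or gene activation depending on guide design. The record gives no further detail, and the plasmid itself carries no guide RNA cassette, so guides must be supplied separately.
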