Addgene plasmid #68497: hCas9-VPR
Purpose: nuclease competent SP-Cas9 fused to VPR
Depositing lab: George Church. Depositing organization: Harvard University. Publication: Cas9 gRNA engineering for genome editing, activation and repression. Kiani S, Chavez A, Tuttle M, Hall RN, Chari R, Ter-Ovanesyan D, Qian J, Pruitt BW, Beal J, Vora S, Buchthal J, Kowal EJ, Ebrahimkhani MR, Collins JJ, Weiss R, Church G. Nat Methods. 2015 Sep 7. doi: 10.1038/nmeth.3580. PubMed 26344044.
Backbone
  Vector backbone: hCas9 Plasmid #41815
  Total vector size (bp): 11319
  Vector type: Mammalian Expression
Growth in bacteria
  Bacterial resistance: Ampicillin, 100 μg/mL
  Growth temperature: 37°C
  Growth strain: DH5alpha
  Copy number: High Copy
Gene/Insert
  Gene/Insert name: SP-Cas9-VPR
  Species: Synthetic
  Insert size (bp): 5799
  Promoter: CMV
  Tag / fusion protein: VPR (C terminal on insert)
  Cloning method: Gateway Cloning
  Sequencing primers: 5′ TCAAGTACTTCGACACCACCA; 3′ AACACCCGTGCGTTTTATTC
Terms and licenses: Academic/Nonprofit Terms; Industry Terms: Not Available to Industry
How to cite: hCas9-VPR was a gift from George Church (Addgene plasmid # 68497 ; http://n2t.net/addgene:68497 ; RRID:Addgene_68497)
