>Addgene plasmid #68497 | hCas9-VPR | addgene partial sequence | sequence record 122399 | CMV-F 5'-CGCAAATGGGCGGTAGGCGTG-3'
GAGCTCGTTTAGTGAACCGTCAGATCGCCTGGAGACGCCATCCACGCTGTTTTGACCTCCATAGAAGACA
CCGGGACCGATCCAGCCTCCGGACTCTAGAGGATCGAACCCTTGCCACCATGGACAAGAAGTACTCCATT
GGGCTCGATATCGGCACAAACAGCGTCGGCTGGGCCGTCATTACGGACGAGTACAAGGTGCCGAGCAAAA
AATTCAAAGTTCTGGGCAATACCGATCGCCACAGCATAAAGAAGAACCTCATTGGCGCCCTCCTGTTCGA
CTCCGGGGAGACGGCCGAAGCCACGCGGCTCAAAAGAACAGCACGGCGCAGATATACCCGCAGAAAGAAT
CGGATCTGCTACCTGCAGGAGATCTTTAGTAATGAGATGGCTAAGGTGGATGACTCTTTCTTCCATAGGC
TGGAGGAGTCCTTTTTGGTGGAGGAGGATAAAAAGCACGAGCGCCACCCAATCTTTGGCAATATCGTGGA
CGAGGTGGCGTACCATGAAAAGTACCCAACCATATATCATCTGAGGAAGAAGCTTGTAGACAGTACTGAT
AAGGCTGACTTGCGGTTGATCTATCTCGCGCTGGCGCATATGATCAAATTTCGGGGACACTTCCTCATCG
AGGGGGACCTGAACCCAGACAACAGCGATGTCGACAAACTCTTTATCCAACTGGTTCAGACTTACAATCA
GCTTTTCGAAGAGAACCCGATCAACGCATCCGGAGTTGACGCCAAAGCAATCCTGAGCGCTAGGCTGTCC
AAATCCCGGCGGCTCGAAAACCTCATCGCACAGCTCCCTGGGGAGAAGAAGAACGGCCTGTTTGGTAATC
TTATCGCCCT
