>Addgene plasmid #68497 | hCas9-VPR | addgene partial sequence | sequence record 122400 | TK-pA-R 5'-ttgtctccttccgtgtttca-3'
CTCATTACTAACCGGTAGGGATCGAACCCTTTGTCTGCTCGAAGCATTAACCCTCACTAAAGGGAAGCGG
CCTTAGTTATTCAGGTACCTGCGGCCGCTCTAGATGATATCAACCACTTTGTACAAGAAAGCTGGGTTTC
AAAACAGAGATGTGTCGAAGATGGACAGTCCTGTGCTGATATGCATGGCATGCAAGAGGCACTCGTCGTT
CAGGAAGGTATCCAGAATCTCGTTCAATTCCGGGGTCAGGGGTGAGTCCAGGTTCAGATCCTCGGTCATG
GACTCAAGTGTGGTTGTCAGCTCATCCAGATGGCCCCTTGGGGGCGGATGGGAAAGGTCCATTTGGCCAC
AGATTGCAGCCTCTTCCTTCTGGGGAATCACAGTATCGGCCATCTCCCGAAGGGCTTTGACAGCCTGGCT
CGTCTCTTCATCGGGATCCTCCAACAGGTGACTGGCCTCGGGAGTCACTGCGGGCGCTGGATCCAGTGGC
TGAGGGACTGGTGCCGGGGTCAGTGACCCGACTGGCTCATGTACTGGACCGGTTGGTGTTGGTGCGAGGC
TGGCGGGGAGTGGGCGGTTGGCCCATGGACTTCCTGGAGGATGAAATGGCCGGATTCGTTTTGGCTGGCA
CACCTCGCGGCCCTCAAACACGTCACTAATAGCGGAGCCGGCCTCAGGCTTCGGCAAAAACATCCCTTCC
CTGGAATCCCGGCTGCCGCTGCCAGAGCCCAGCAAGGCTGAGAAATCCATATCGGCGATAGAGCTGAAGT
CCTCGTCGCCAGACAGCAGTCCATTAGGCAGGCCTGGTGCTCCCAGAGGGGCAGGAGCTGGATCAGGAGG
CCTCTGAGCGCCTGTCACGAGCCGGGTGATGGCCTCGGGGTATTCCATCAGCATGGGCTC
