>Addgene plasmid #68497 | hCas9-VPR | addgene partial sequence | sequence record 123310 | hdCas9-R2 5'-CCGGCTTTATCCAACTCAGAC-3'
CAGATTATCGAACTTCCGTTGTGTGATCAGTTTGGCGTTCAGCAGCTGCCGCCAATAATTTTTCATTTTC
TTGACAACTTCTTCTGAGGGGACGTTATCACTCTTCCCTCTATTTTTATCGGATCTTGTCAACACTTTAT
TATCAATAGAATCATCTTTGAGAAAAGACTGGGGCACGATATGATCCACGTCGTAGTCGGAGAGCCGATT
GATGTCCAGTTCCTGATCCACGTACATGTCCCTGCCGTTCTGCAGGTAGTACAGGTAGAGCTTCTCATTC
TGAAGCTGGGTGTTTTCAACTGGGTGTTCCTTAAGGATTTGGGACCCCAGTTCTTTTATACCCTCTTCAA
TCCTCTTCATCCTTTCCCTACTGTTCTTCTGTCCCTTCTGGGTAGTTTGGTTCTCTCGGGCCATCTCGAT
AACGATATTCTCGGGCTTATGCCTTCCCATTACTTTGACGAGTTCATCCACGACCTTAACGGTCTGCAGT
ATTCCCTTTTTGATAGCTGGGCTACCTGCAAGATTAGCGATGTGCTCGTGAAGACTGTCCCCCTGGCCAG
AAACTTGTGCTTTCTGGATGTCCTCCTTAAAGGTGAGAGAGTCATCATGGATCAACTGCATGAAGTTCCG
GTTGGCAAATCCATCGGACTTAAGAAAATCCAGGATTGTCTTTCCACTCTGCTTGTCTCGGATCCCATTG
ATCAGTTTTCTTGACAGCCGCCCCCATCCTGTATATCGGCGCCTCTTGAGCTGTTTCATGACTTTGTCGT
CGAAGAGATGAGCGTAAGTTTTCAAGCGTTCTTCAATCATCTCCCTATCTTCAAACAACGTAAGGGTGAG
GACAATGTCC
